Addgene plasmid #187951: pSLPB2B-FKBP12_F36V-SpdCas9-tagRFPt-P2A-tagBFP-PGK-Blasticidin
Purpose: FKBP12 (F36V mutant) degron-tagged dCas9 fused with tagRFPt, P2A site and tagBFP, expressed under EF1-alpha promoter in a piggyBac plasmid. Expresses Blasticidin resistance under PGK promoter.
Depositing lab: Edda Schulz. Publication: CasTuner is a degron and CRISPR/Cas-based toolkit for analog tuning of endogenous gene expression. Noviello G, Gjaltema RAF, Schulz EG. Nat Commun. 2023 Jun 3;14(1):3225. doi: 10.1038/s41467-023-38909-4. PubMed 37270532.
Backbone
  Vector backbone: pSLPB2-SpdCas9-tagRFPt-P2A-tagBFP-PGK-Blasticidin
  Backbone size w/o insert (bp): 11406
  Total vector size (bp): 11776
  Vector type: Mammalian Expression, CRISPR, Synthetic Biology
  Selectable markers: Blasticidin
Growth in bacteria
  Bacterial resistance: Ampicillin, 100 μg/mL
  Growth temperature: 37°C
  Growth strain: NEB Stable
  Copy number: High Copy
Gene/Insert
  Gene/Insert name: FKBP12_F36V-SpdCas9-tagRFPt-P2A-tagBFP (alt names: S. pyogenes Cas9 (D10A; N863A); FKBP12 (F36V mutant))
  Species: H. sapiens (human), Synthetic; S. pyogenes
  Insert size (bp): 2357
  Tag / fusion protein: GGS linker (C terminal on insert)
  Cloning method: Gibson Cloning
  Sequencing primers: 5′ AGCGGCCGCGGAGTTCAGGT; 3′ GGATCCTTCCAGTTTTAGAA
Resource information
  A portion of this plasmid was derived from a plasmid made by: The FKBP12F36V domain was amplified from pCRIS-PITChv2-Puro-dTAG (BRD4) was a gift from James Bradner & Behnam Nabet (Addgene plasmid # 91793 ; http://n2t.net/addgene:91793 ; RRID:Addgene_91793)
Terms and licenses: Academic/Nonprofit Terms; Industry Terms: Not Available to Industry
Depositor comments: Please visit https://www.biorxiv.org/content/10.1101/2022.10.05.511019v1 for bioRxiv preprint.
How to cite: pSLPB2B-FKBP12_F36V-SpdCas9-tagRFPt-P2A-tagBFP-PGK-Blasticidin was a gift from Edda Schulz (Addgene plasmid # 187951 ; http://n2t.net/addgene:187951 ; RRID:Addgene_187951)
