[The description below was written by a language model from this plasmid's Addgene catalogue record and pLannotate feature annotations shown in this document.]
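Description:
pSLPB2B-FKBP12_F36V-SpdCas9-tagRFPt-P2A-tagBFP-PGK-Blasticidin is an 11.8 kb piggyBac transposon plasmid for stable expression of a degron-controlled, catalytically dead S. pyogenes Cas9 in mammalian cells. It is propagated in E. coli through a high-copy ColE1/pUC-type origin with ampicillin selection (AmpR). The backbone also carries an f1 origin and remnants of a lacZα/lac promoter cloning region flanked by T7 and T3 promoters. The catalogue describes it as a piggyBac vector, but the automated annotation does not mark the transposon terminal repeats, so their positions cannot be read from the feature table.

The main expression unit is driven by an EF-1α core promoter followed by an HTLV-1 5' LTR fragment, a common composite arrangement. It encodes FKBP12 carrying the F36V mutation (annotated as DmrB) at the N-terminus, joined by a GGS linker to dCas9 (D10A; N863A). A short His-tag fragment and TagRFP-T follow, then a P2A site and TagBFP, and the unit ends in a bGH polyadenylation signal. The P2A site is named in the record but not annotated. FKBP12 F36V binds synthetic ligands that do not recognise the wild-type protein. As a dTAG-type degron, it allows ligand-dependent depletion of the fusion. TagRFP-T reports the level of the dCas9 fusion, while the separately released TagBFP can serve as a degron-independent readout of transcription from the cassette. A downstream PGK promoter drives blasticidin S deaminase followed by a WPRE, allowing selection of integrants.

The construct belongs to the CasTuner toolkit for analog tuning of endogenous gene expression. No guide RNA cassette is annotated, so guides would have to be supplied separately.
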