Features (pLannotate 1.2.2; 22 found; start..end, strand, type, name):
    650..754     -  promoter       AmpR promoter: bla
    807..1235    -  rep_origin     f1 ori (sequence partly withheld): f1 bacteriophage origin of replication; arrow indicates direction of (+) strand synthesis
   1240..1395    -  CDS            lacZα (fragment): LacZα fragment of β-galactosidase; lacZ fragment
   1403..1421    +  promoter       T7 promoter: promoter for bacteriophage T7 RNA polymerase
   1793..2004    +  promoter       EF-1α core promoter: core promoter for human elongation factor EF-1α
   2017..2285    +  LTR            5' LTR (truncated): truncated 5' long terminal repeat (LTR) from human T-cell leukemia virus (HTLV) type 1
   2367..2687    +  CDS            DmrB: F36V mutant of FK506-binding protein FKBP12 binds synthetic ligands that do not bind wild-type FKBP
   2739..6839    +  CDS            Cas9: Cas9 (Csn1) endonuclease from the Streptococcus pyogenes Type II CRISPR/Cas system generates RNA-guided double strand breaks in DNA
   6861..6878    +  CDS            9xHis (fragment): 9xHis affinity tag
   6933..7661    +  CDS            TagRFP-T: TagRFP-T is a basic (constitutively fluorescent) red fluorescent protein published in 2008, derived from Entacmaea quadricolor. It has low acid sensitivity.
   7737..8435    +  CDS            TagBFP: TagBFP is a basic (constitutively fluorescent) blue fluorescent protein published in 2008, derived from Entacmaea quadricolor. It is reported to be a very rapidly-maturing monomer with very low acid sensitivity.
   8453..8677    +  polyA_signal   bGH poly(A) signal: bovine growth hormone polyadenylation signal
   8675..9095    +  promoter       PGK promoter (fragment): mouse phosphoglycerate kinase 1 promoter
   9103..9501    +  CDS            BSD: blasticidin S deaminase; Aspergillus terreus BSD; confers resistance to blasticidin
   9502..10090   +  misc_feature   WPRE: woodchuck hepatitis virus posttranscriptional regulatory element
  10365..10383   -  promoter       T3 promoter: promoter for bacteriophage T3 RNA polymerase
  10426..10448   -  protein_bind   lac operator (fragment): The lac repressor binds to the lac operator to inhibit transcription in E. coli. This inhibition can be relieved by adding lactose or isopropyl-β-D-thiogalactopyranoside (IPTG). lac repressor encoded by lacI
  10452..10482   -  promoter       lac promoter: promoter for the E. coli lac operon
  10497..10518   -  protein_bind   CAP binding site: CAP binding activates transcription in the presence of cAMP. E. coli catabolite activator protein
  10531..10623   -  CDS            lacI (fragment): lac repressor; lacI; The lac repressor binds to the lac operator to inhibit transcription in E. coli. This inhibition can be relieved by adding lactose or isopropyl-β-D-thiogalactopyranoside (IPTG).
  10806..11394   -  rep_origin     ori: high-copy-number ColE1/pMB1/pBR322/pUC origin of replication
  11565..649     -  CDS            AmpR (across the origin): β-lactamase; bla; confers resistance to ampicillin, carbenicillin, and related antibiotics
>Addgene plasmid #187951 | pSLPB2B-FKBP12_F36V-SpdCas9-tagRFPt-P2A-tagBFP-PGK-Blasticidin | addgene full sequence | sequence record 373504 | Addgene NGS Result
GTCCTGCAACTTTATCCGCCTCCATCCAGTCTATTAATTGTTGCCGGGAAGCTAGAGTAAGTAGTTCGCC
AGTTAATAGTTTGCGCAACGTTGTTGCCATTGCTACAGGCATCGTGGTGTCACGCTCGTCGTTTGGTATG
GCTTCATTCAGCTCCGGTTCCCAACGATCAAGGCGAGTTACATGATCCCCCATGTTGTGCAAAAAAGCGG
TTAGCTCCTTCGGTCCTCCGATCGTTGTCAGAAGTAAGTTGGCCGCAGTGTTATCACTCATGGTTATGGC
AGCACTGCATAATTCTCTTACTGTCATGCCATCCGTAAGATGCTTTTCTGTGACTGGTGAGTACTCAACC
AAGTCATTCTGAGAATAGTGTATGCGGCGACCGAGTTGCTCTTGCCCGGCGTCAATACGGGATAATACCG
CGCCACATAGCAGAACTTTAAAAGTGCTCATCATTGGAAAACGTTCTTCGGGGCGAAAACTCTCAAGGAT
CTTACCGCTGTTGAGATCCAGTTCGATGTAACCCACTCGTGCACCCAACTGATCTTCAGCATCTTTTACT
TTCACCAGCGTTTCTGGGTGAGCAAAAACAGGAAGGCAAAATGCCGCAAAAAAGGGAATAAGGGCGACAC
GGAAATGTTGAATACTCATACTCTTCCTTTTTCAATATTATTGAAGCATTTATCAGGGTTATTGTCTCAT
GAGCGGATACATATTTGAATGTATTTAGAAAAATAAACAAATAGGGGTTCCGCGCACATTTCCCCGAAAA
GTGCCACCTAAATTGTAAGCGTTAATATTTTGTTAAAATTCGCGTTAAATTTTTGTTAAATCAGCTCATT
TTTTAACCAATAGGCCGAAATCGGCAAAATCCCTTATAAATCAAAAGAATAGACCGAGATAGGGT
[37 nt withheld, positions 906-942]
AAAGAACGTGGACTCCAACGTCAAAGG
[49 nt withheld, positions 970-1018]
T
[91 nt withheld, positions 1020-1110]
G
[124 nt withheld, positions 1112-1235]
CCCATTCGCCATTCAGGCTGCGCAACTGTTGGGAAGGGCGATCGGTGCGGGCCTCTTCGCTATTACGCCA
GCTGGCGAAAGGGGGATGTGCTGCAAGGCGATTAAGTTGGGTAACGCCAGGGTTTTCCCAGTCACGACGT
TGTAAAACGACGGCCAGTGAGCGCGCGTAATACGACTCACTATAGGGCGAATTGGGGCTAACCCTAGAAA
GATAGTCTGCGTAAAATTGACGCATGCATTCTTGAAATATTGCTCTCTCTTTCTAAATAGCGCGAATCCG
TCGCTGTGCATTTAGGACATCTCAGTCGCCGCTTGGAGCTCCCGTGAGGCGTGCTTGTCAATGCGGTAAG
TGTCACTGATTTTGAACTATAACGACCGCGTGAGTCAAAATGACGCATGATTATCTTTTACGTGACTTTT
AAGATTTAACTCATACGATAATTATATTGTTATTTCATGTTCTACTTACGTGATAACTTATTATATATAT
ATTTTCTTGTTATAGATATCAACTAGAATACGCGTAAGGATCTGCGATCGCTCCGGTGCCCGTCAGTGGG
CAGAGCGCACATCGCCCACAGTCCCCGAGAAGTTGGGGGGAGGGGTCGGCAATTGAACGGGTGCCTAGAG
AAGGTGGCGCGGGGTAAACTGGGAAAGTGATGTCGTGTACTGGCTCCGCCTTTTTCCCGAGGGTGGGGGA
GAACCGTATATAAGTGCAGTAGTCGCCGTGAACGTTCTTTTTCGCAACGGGTTTGCCGCCAGAACACAGC
TGAAGCTTCGAGGGGCTCGCATCTCTCCTTCACGCGCCCGCCGCCCTACCTGAGGCCGCCATCCACGCCG
GTTGAGTCGCGTTCTGCCGCCTCCCGCCTGTGGTGCCTCCTGAACTGCGTCCGCCGTCTAGGTAAGTTTA
AAGCTCAGGTCGAGACCGGGCCTTTGTCCGGCGCTCCCTTGGAGCCTACCTAGACTCAGCCGGCTCTCCA
CGCTTTGCCTGACCCTGCTTGCTCAACTCTACGTCTTTGTTTCGTTTTCTGTTCTGCGCCGTTACAGATC
CAAGCTGTGACCGGCGCCTACTCTAGAGCTAGCGAATTCGCCGCCACCATGCCTAAGAAAAAGAGGAAGG
TGAGCGGCCGCGGAGTTCAGGTGGAAACCATCTCCCCAGGAGACGGGCGCACCTTCCCCAAGCGCGGCCA
GACCTGCGTGGTGCACTACACCGGGATGCTTGAAGATGGAAAGAAAGTTGATTCCTCCCGGGACAGAAAC
AAGCCCTTTAAGTTTATGCTAGGCAAGCAGGAGGTGATCCGAGGCTGGGAAGAAGGGGTTGCCCAGATGA
GTGTGGGTCAGAGAGCCAAACTGACTATATCTCCAGATTATGCCTATGGTGCCACTGGGCACCCAGGCAT
CATCCCACCACATGCCACTCTCGTCTTCGATGTGGAGCTTCTAAAACTGGAAGGATCCGGCGGATCTGGA
GGTAGTGGTGGATCTGGAGGTTCTGGTGGCTCCGACAAGAAGTACAGCATCGGCCTGGCCATCGGCACCA
ACTCTGTGGGCTGGGCCGTGATCACCGACGAGTACAAGGTGCCCAGCAAGAAATTCAAGGTGCTGGGCAA
CACCGACCGGCACAGCATCAAGAAGAACCTGATCGGCGCCCTGCTGTTCGACAGCGGAGAAACAGCCGAG
GCCACCCGGCTGAAGAGAACCGCCAGAAGAAGATACACCAGACGGAAGAACCGGATCTGCTATCTGCAAG
AGATCTTCAGCAACGAGATGGCCAAGGTGGACGACAGCTTCTTCCACAGACTGGAAGAGTCCTTCCTGGT
GGAAGAGGATAAGAAGCACGAGCGGCACCCCATCTTCGGCAACATCGTGGACGAGGTGGCCTACCACGAG
AAGTACCCCACCATCTACCACCTGAGAAAGAAACTGGTGGACAGCACCGACAAGGCCGACCTGCGGCTGA
TCTATCTGGCCCTGGCCCACATGATCAAGTTCCGGGGCCACTTCCTGATCGAGGGCGACCTGAACCCCGA
CAACAGCGACGTGGACAAGCTGTTCATCCAGCTGGTGCAGACCTACAACCAGCTGTTCGAGGAAAACCCC
ATCAACGCCAGCGGCGTGGACGCCAAGGCCATCCTGTCTGCCAGACTGAGCAAGAGCAGACGGCTGGAAA
ATCTGATCGCCCAGCTGCCCGGCGAGAAGAAGAATGGCCTGTTCGGCAACCTGATTGCCCTGAGCCTGGG
CCTGACCCCCAACTTCAAGAGCAACTTCGACCTGGCCGAGGATGCCAAACTGCAGCTGAGCAAGGACACC
TACGACGACGACCTGGACAACCTGCTGGCCCAGATCGGCGACCAGTACGCCGACCTGTTTCTGGCCGCCA
AGAACCTGTCCGACGCCATCCTGCTGAGCGACATCCTGAGAGTGAACACCGAGATCACCAAGGCCCCCCT
GAGCGCCTCTATGATCAAGAGATACGACGAGCACCACCAGGACCTGACCCTGCTGAAAGCTCTCGTGCGG
CAGCAGCTGCCTGAGAAGTACAAAGAGATTTTCTTCGACCAGAGCAAGAACGGCTACGCCGGCTACATCG
ATGGCGGAGCCAGCCAGGAAGAGTTCTACAAGTTCATCAAGCCCATCCTGGAAAAGATGGACGGCACCGA
GGAACTGCTCGTGAAGCTGAACAGAGAGGACCTGCTGCGGAAGCAGCGGACCTTCGACAACGGCAGCATC
CCCCACCAGATCCACCTGGGAGAGCTGCACGCCATTCTGCGGCGGCAGGAAGATTTTTACCCATTCCTGA
AGGACAACCGGGAAAAGATCGAGAAGATCCTGACCTTCCGCATCCCCTACTACGTGGGCCCTCTGGCCAG
GGGAAACAGCAGATTCGCCTGGATGACCAGAAAGAGCGAGGAAACCATCACCCCCTGGAACTTCGAGGAA
GTGGTGGACAAGGGCGCCAGCGCCCAGAGCTTCATCGAGCGGATGACCAACTTCGATAAGAACCTGCCCA
ACGAGAAGGTGCTGCCCAAGCACAGCCTGCTGTACGAGTACTTCACCGTGTACAACGAGCTGACCAAAGT
GAAATACGTGACCGAGGGAATGAGAAAGCCCGCCTTCCTGAGCGGCGAGCAGAAAAAAGCCATCGTGGAC
CTGCTGTTCAAGACCAACCGGAAAGTGACCGTGAAGCAGCTGAAAGAGGACTACTTCAAGAAAATCGAGT
GCTTCGACTCCGTGGAAATCTCCGGCGTGGAAGATCGGTTCAACGCCTCCCTGGGCACATACCACGATCT
GCTGAAAATTATCAAGGACAAGGACTTCCTGGACAATGAGGAAAACGAGGACATTCTGGAAGATATCGTG
CTGACCCTGACACTGTTTGAGGACAGAGAGATGATCGAGGAACGGCTGAAAACCTATGCCCACCTGTTCG
ACGACAAAGTGATGAAGCAGCTGAAGCGGCGGAGATACACCGGCTGGGGCAGGCTGAGCCGGAAGCTGAT
CAACGGCATCCGGGACAAGCAGTCCGGCAAGACAATCCTGGATTTCCTGAAGTCCGACGGCTTCGCCAAC
AGAAACTTCATGCAGCTGATCCACGACGACAGCCTGACCTTTAAAGAGGACATCCAGAAAGCCCAGGTGT
CCGGCCAGGGCGATAGCCTGCACGAGCACATTGCCAATCTGGCCGGCAGCCCCGCCATTAAGAAGGGCAT
CCTGCAGACAGTGAAGGTGGTGGACGAGCTCGTGAAAGTGATGGGCCGGCACAAGCCCGAGAACATCGTG
ATCGAAATGGCCAGAGAGAACCAGACCACCCAGAAGGGACAGAAGAACAGCCGCGAGAGAATGAAGCGGA
TCGAAGAGGGCATCAAAGAGCTGGGCAGCCAGATCCTGAAAGAACACCCCGTGGAAAACACCCAGCTGCA
GAACGAGAAGCTGTACCTGTACTACCTGCAGAATGGGCGGGATATGTACGTGGACCAGGAACTGGACATC
AACCGGCTGTCCGACTACGATGTGGACGCTATCGTGCCTCAGAGCTTTCTGAAGGACGACTCCATCGATA
ACAAAGTGCTGACTCGGAGCGACAAGAACCGGGGCAAGAGCGACAACGTGCCCTCCGAAGAGGTCGTGAA
GAAGATGAAGAACTACTGGCGCCAGCTGCTGAATGCCAAGCTGATTACCCAGAGGAAGTTCGACAATCTG
ACCAAGGCCGAGAGAGGCGGCCTGAGCGAACTGGATAAGGCCGGCTTCATCAAGAGACAGCTGGTGGAAA
CCCGGCAGATCACAAAGCACGTGGCACAGATCCTGGACTCCCGGATGAACACTAAGTACGACGAGAACGA
CAAACTGATCCGGGAAGTGAAAGTGATCACCCTGAAGTCCAAGCTGGTGTCCGATTTCCGGAAGGATTTC
CAGTTTTACAAAGTGCGCGAGATCAACAACTACCACCACGCCCACGACGCCTACCTGAACGCCGTCGTGG
GAACCGCCCTGATCAAAAAGTACCCTAAGCTGGAAAGCGAGTTCGTGTACGGCGACTACAAGGTGTACGA
CGTGCGGAAGATGATCGCCAAGAGCGAGCAGGAAATCGGCAAGGCTACCGCCAAGTACTTCTTCTACAGC
AACATCATGAACTTTTTCAAGACCGAGATTACCCTGGCCAACGGCGAGATCCGGAAGCGGCCTCTGATCG
AGACAAACGGCGAAACAGGCGAGATCGTGTGGGATAAGGGCCGGGACTTTGCCACCGTGCGGAAAGTGCT
GTCTATGCCCCAAGTGAATATCGTGAAAAAGACCGAGGTGCAGACAGGCGGCTTCAGCAAAGAGTCTATC
CTGCCCAAGAGGAACAGCGACAAGCTGATCGCCAGAAAGAAGGACTGGGACCCTAAGAAGTACGGCGGCT
TCGACAGCCCCACCGTGGCCTATTCTGTGCTGGTGGTGGCCAAAGTGGAAAAGGGCAAGTCCAAGAAACT
GAAGAGTGTGAAAGAGCTGCTGGGGATCACCATCATGGAAAGAAGCAGCTTCGAGAAGAATCCCATCGAC
TTTCTGGAAGCCAAGGGCTACAAAGAAGTGAAAAAGGACCTGATCATCAAGCTGCCTAAGTACTCCCTGT
TCGAGCTGGAAAACGGCCGGAAGAGAATGCTGGCCTCTGCCGGCGAACTGCAGAAGGGAAACGAACTGGC
CCTGCCCTCCAAATATGTGAACTTCCTGTACCTGGCCAGCCACTATGAGAAGCTGAAGGGCTCCCCCGAG
GATAATGAGCAGAAACAGCTGTTTGTGGAACAGCACAAACACTACCTGGACGAGATCATCGAGCAGATCA
GCGAGTTCTCCAAGAGAGTGATCCTGGCCGACGCTAATCTGGACAAGGTGCTGAGCGCCTACAACAAGCA
CAGAGACAAGCCTATCAGAGAGCAGGCCGAGAATATCATCCACCTGTTTACCCTGACCAATCTGGGAGCC
CCTGCCGCCTTCAAGTACTTTGACACCACCATCGACCGGAAGAGGTACACCAGCACCAAAGAGGTGCTGG
ACGCCACCCTGATCCACCAGAGCATCACCGGCCTGTACGAGACACGGATCGACCTGTCTCAGCTGGGAGG
CGACCCCAAGAAGAAGCGCAAGGTGCACCACCACCACCACCACGGAGGAGGTGGAAGCGGAGGAGGAGGA
AGCGGAGGAGGAGGTAGCTGGCGCGCCGTGTCTAAGGGCGAAGAGCTGATTAAGGAGAACATGCACATGA
AGCTGTACATGGAGGGCACCGTGAACAACCACCACTTCAAGTGCACATCCGAGGGCGAAGGCAAGCCCTA
CGAGGGCACCCAGACCATGAGAATCAAGGTGGTCGAGGGCGGCCCTCTCCCCTTCGCCTTCGACATCCTG
GCTACCAGCTTCATGTACGGCAGCAGAACCTTCATCAACCACACCCAGGGCATCCCCGACTTCTTTAAGC
AGTCCTTCCCTGAGGGCTTCACATGGGAGAGAGTCACCACATACGAAGACGGGGGCGTGCTGACCGCTAC
CCAGGACACCAGCCTCCAGGACGGCTGCCTCATCTACAACGTCAAGATCAGAGGGGTGAACTTCCCATCC
AACGGCCCTGTGATGCAGAAGAAAACACTCGGCTGGGAGGCCAACACCGAGATGCTGTACCCCGCTGACG
GCGGCCTGGAAGGCAGAACCGACATGGCCCTGAAGCTCGTGGGCGGGGGCCACCTGATCTGCAACTTCAA
GACCACATACAGATCCAAGAAACCCGCTAAGAACCTCAAGATGCCCGGCGTCTACTATGTGGACCACAGA
CTGGAAAGAATCAAGGAGGCCGACAAAGAGACCTACGTCGAGCAGCACGAGGTGGCTGTGGCCAGATACT
GCGACCTCCCTAGCAAACTGGGGCACAAACTTAATGGCATGGACGAGCTGTACAAGTTAATTAACGGAAG
CGGAGCTACTAACTTCAGCCTGCTGAAGCAGGCTGGAGACGTGGAGGAGAACCCTGGACCTATGAGCGAG
CTGATTAAGGAGAACATGCACATGAAGCTGTACATGGAGGGCACCGTGGACAACCATCACTTCAAGTGCA
CATCCGAGGGCGAAGGCAAGCCCTACGAGGGCACCCAGACCATGAGAATCAAGGTGGTCGAGGGCGGCCC
TCTCCCCTTCGCCTTCGACATCCTGGCTACTAGCTTCCTCTACGGCAGCAAGACCTTCATCAACCACACC
CAGGGCATCCCCGACTTCTTCAAGCAGTCCTTCCCTGAGGGCTTCACATGGGAGAGAGTCACCACATACG
AAGACGGGGGCGTGCTGACCGCTACCCAGGACACCAGCCTCCAGGACGGCTGCCTCATCTACAACGTCAA
GATCAGAGGGGTGAACTTCACATCCAACGGCCCTGTGATGCAGAAGAAAACACTCGGCTGGGAGGCCTTC
ACCGAGACGCTGTACCCCGCTGACGGCGGCCTGGAAGGCAGAAACGACATGGCCCTGAAGCTCGTGGGCG
GGAGCCATCTGATCGCAAACATCAAGACCACATATAGATCCAAGAAACCCGCTAAGAACCTCAAGATGCC
TGGCGTCTACTATGTGGACTACAGACTGGAAAGAATCAAGGAGGCCAACAACGAGACCTACGTCGAGCAG
CACGAGGTGGCAGTGGCCAGATACTGCGACCTCCCTAGCAAACTGGGGCACAAGCTTAATTAGACGCGTA
TTAACGACTGTGCCTTCTAGTTGCCAGCCATCTGTTGTTTGCCCCTCCCCCGTGCCTTCCTTGACCCTGG
AAGGTGCCACTCCCACTGTCCTTTCCTAATAAAATGAGGAAATTGCATCGCATTGTCTGAGTAGGTGTCA
TTCTATTCTGGGGGGTGGGGTGGGGCAGGACAGCAAGGGGGAGGATTGGGAAGACAATAGCAGGCATGCT
GGGGATGCGGTGGGCTCTATGGCCTCTGGCCTCGCACACATTCCACATCCACCGGTAGGCGCCAACCGGC
TCCGTTCTTTGGTGGCCCCTTCGCGCCACCTTCTACTCCTCCCCTAGTCAGGAAGTTCCCCCCCGCCCCG
CAGCTCGCGTCGTGCAGGACGTGACAAATGGAAGTAGCACGTCTCACTAGTCTCGTGCAGATGGACAGCA
CCGCTGAGCAATGGAAGCGGGTAGGCCTTTGGGGCAGCGGCCAATAGCAGCTTTGCTCCTTCGCTTTCTG
GGCTCAGAGGCTGGGAAGGGGTGGGTCCGGGGGCGGGCTCAGGGGCGGGCTCAGGGGCGGGGCGGGCGCC
CGAAGGTCCTCCGGAGGCCCGGCATTCTGCACGCTTCAAAAGCGCACGTCTGCCGCGCTGTTCTCCTCTT
CCTCATCTCCGGGCCTTTCGACCTGCAATGGCCAAGCCTTTGTCTCAAGAAGAATCCACCCTCATTGAAA
GAGCAACGGCTACAATCAACAGCATCCCCATCTCTGAAGACTACAGCGTCGCCAGCGCAGCTCTCTCTAG
CGACGGCCGCATCTTCACTGGTGTCAATGTATATCATTTTACTGGGGGACCTTGTGCAGAACTCGTGGTG
CTGGGCACTGCTGCTGCTGCGGCAGCTGGCAACCTGACTTGTATCGTCGCGATCGGAAATGAGAACAGGG
GCATCTTGAGCCCCTGCGGACGGTGCCGACAGGTGCTTCTCGATCTGCATCCTGGGATCAAAGCCATAGT
GAAGGACAGTGATGGACAGCCGACGGCAGTTGGGATTCGTGAATTGCTGCCCTCTGGTTATGTGTGGGAG
GGCTAAAATCAACCTCTGGATTACAAAATTTGTGAAAGATTGACTGGTATTCTTAACTATGTTGCTCCTT
TTACGCTATGTGGATACGCTGCTTTAATGCCTTTGTATCATGCTATTGCTTCCCGTATGGCTTTCATTTT
CTCCTCCTTGTATAAATCCTGGTTGCTGTCTCTTTATGAGGAGTTGTGGCCCGTTGTCAGGCAACGTGGC
GTGGTGTGCACTGTGTTTGCTGACGCAACCCCCACTGGTTGGGGCATTGCCACCACCTGTCAGCTCCTTT
CCGGGACTTTCGCTTTCCCCCTCCCTATTGCCACGGCGGAACTCATCGCCGCCTGCCTTGCCCGCTGCTG
GACAGGGGCTCGGCTGTTGGGCACTGACAATTCCGTGGTGTTGTCGGGGAAATCATCGTCCTTTCCTTGG
CTGCTCGCCTGTGTTGCCACCTGGATTCTGCGCGGGACGTCCTTCTGCTACGTCCCTTCGGCCCTCAATC
CAGCGGACCTTCCTTCCCGCGGCCTGCTGCCGGCTCTGCGGCCTCTTCCGCGTCTCCGCCTTCGCCCTCA
GACGAGTCGGATCTCCCTTTGGGCCGCCTCCCCGCCGGTACCTAAAAGTTTTGTTACTTTATAGAAGAAA
TTTTGAGTTTTTGTTTTTTTTTAATAAATAAATAAACATAAATAAATTGTTTGTTGAATTTATTATTAGT
ATGTAAGTGTAAATATAATAAAACTTAATATCTATTCAAATTAATAAATAAACCTCGATATACAGACCGA
TAAAACACATGCGTCAATTTTACGCATGATTATCTTTAACGTACGTCACAATATGATTATCTTTCTAGGG
TTAATCTAGTATTAATCCAGCTTTTGTTCCCTTTAGTGAGGGTTAATTGCGCGCTTGGCGTAATCATGGT
CATAGCTGTTTCCTGTGTGAAATTGTTATCCGCTCACAATTCCACACAACATACGAGCCGGAAGCATAAA
GTGTAAAGCCTGGGGTGCCTAATGAGTGAGCTAACTCACATTAATTGCGTTGCGCTCACTGCCCGCTTTC
CAGTCGGGAAACCTGTCGTGCCAGCTGCATTAATGAATCGGCCAACGCGCGGGGAGAGGCGGTTTGCGTA
TTGGGCGCTCTTCCGCTTCCTCGCTCACTGACTCGCTGCGCTCGGTCGTTCGGCTGCGGCGAGCGGTATC
AGCTCACTCAAAGGCGGTAATACGGTTATCCACAGAATCAGGGGATAACGCAGGAAAGAACATGTGAGCA
AAAGGCCAGCAAAAGGCCAGGAACCGTAAAAAGGCCGCGTTGCTGGCGTTTTTCCATAGGCTCCGCCCCC
CTGACGAGCATCACAAAAATCGACGCTCAAGTCAGAGGTGGCGAAACCCGACAGGACTATAAAGATACCA
GGCGTTTCCCCCTGGAAGCTCCCTCGTGCGCTCTCCTGTTCCGACCCTGCCGCTTACCGGATACCTGTCC
GCCTTTCTCCCTTCGGGAAGCGTGGCGCTTTCTCATAGCTCACGCTGTAGGTATCTCAGTTCGGTGTAGG
TCGTTCGCTCCAAGCTGGGCTGTGTGCACGAACCCCCCGTTCAGCCCGACCGCTGCGCCTTATCCGGTAA
CTATCGTCTTGAGTCCAACCCGGTAAGACACGACTTATCGCCACTGGCAGCAGCCACTGGTAACAGGATT
AGCAGAGCGAGGTATGTAGGCGGTGCTACAGAGTTCTTGAAGTGGTGGCCTAACTACGGCTACACTAGAA
GAACAGTATTTGGTATCTGCGCTCTGCTGAAGCCAGTTACCTTCGGAAAAAGAGTTGGTAGCTCTTGATC
CGGCAAACAAACCACCGCTGGTAGCGGTGGTTTTTTTGTTTGCAAGCAGCAGATTACGCGCAGAAAAAAA
GGATCTCAAGAAGATCCTTTGATCTTTTCTACGGGGTCTGACGCTCAGTGGAACGAAAACTCACGTTAAG
GGATTTTGGTCATGAGATTATCAAAAAGGATCTTCACCTAGATCCTTTTAAATTAAAAATGAAGTTTTAA
ATCAATCTAAAGTATATATGAGTAAACTTGGTCTGACAGTTACCAATGCTTAATCAGTGAGGCACCTATC
TCAGCGATCTGTCTATTTCGTTCATCCATAGTTGCCTGACTCCCCGTCGTGTAGATAACTACGATACGGG
AGGGCTTACCATCTGGCCCCAGTGCTGCAATGATACCGCGAGACCCACGCTCACCGGCTCCAGATTTATC
AGCAATAAACCAGCCAGCCGGAAGGGCCGAGCGCAGAAGTG
